Addgene plasmid #232176: RUBY-ABE#2
Purpose: T-DNA vector with ecTadA8e-zCas9D10A and corresponding sgRNA to correct RUBYm2 and recover a vivid red color visible to the naked eyes.
Depositing lab: Yiping Qi. Depositing organization: University of Maryland, College Park. Publication: Seeing is believing: Genome editing made easy with RUBY for educational purposes. Sexton WK, Cheng Y, Yang B, Ullah H, Qi Y, Xiao S. Plant Physiol. 2025 Jul 3;198(3):kiaf265. doi: 10.1093/plphys/kiaf265. PubMed 40696509.
Backbone
  Vector backbone: pYPQ166-ABE8e
  Vector type: Plant Expression, CRISPR
  Selectable markers: Kanamycin
Growth in bacteria
  Bacterial resistance: Kanamycin, 50 μg/mL
  Growth temperature: 37°C
  Growth strain: DH5alpha
  Copy number: Unknown
Gene/Insert
  Gene/Insert name: 2x35s-ecTadA8e-SpCas9-D10A-AtU3-sgRNA-mis4-gRNA scaffold
  Tag / fusion protein: NLS; 3xflag
Terms and licenses: Academic/Nonprofit Terms; Industry Terms: Not Available to Industry
Depositor comments: The Addgene NGS result differs slightly from the depositor's provided sequence: 2bp and a 1bp indel in 2x35S promoter. The depositor notes that this is not of concern for the plasmid's function.
How to cite: RUBY-ABE#2 was a gift from Yiping Qi (Addgene plasmid # 232176 ; http://n2t.net/addgene:232176 ; RRID:Addgene_232176)
