[The description below was written by a language model from this plasmid's Addgene catalogue record and pLannotate feature annotations shown in this document.]
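Description:
RUBY-ABE#2 is a 16.2 kb binary T-DNA vector for Agrobacterium-mediated plant transformation, carrying an adenine base editor and a matching guide RNA. The record gives pYPQ166-ABE8e as the backbone. The replicon region resembles a pCAMBIA-type binary plasmid: a ColE1/pBR322-type origin with the bom region for propagation in E. coli, the pVS1 oriV with RepA and StaA for replication and stable maintenance in Agrobacterium, and a bacterial aphA-3 kanamycin resistance gene. Nopaline-type left and right border repeats delimit the DNA transferred to the plant. Within them, a second enhanced CaMV 35S promoter drives nptII with a CaMV poly(A) signal, giving kanamycin selection of transformed plant tissue.

The payload sits between Gateway attB1, attB5 and attB2 sites, consistent with assembly by multisite Gateway recombination from separate editor and guide entry clones. An enhanced (2x) 35S promoter drives a fusion of the evolved E. coli TadA8e deaminase to the D10A nickase form of SpCas9, described in the purpose field as zCas9. The fusion carries NLS and 3xFLAG tags and is terminated by the pea rbcS-E9 terminator. Downstream, an sgRNA with the S. pyogenes scaffold is expressed from an AtU3 promoter according to the insert name, although the promoter is not annotated in the feature table. A NOS terminator and lac remnants flank the cassette.

The editor converts A·T to G·C at the guide's target, which is designed to correct the RUBYm2 mutant of the RUBY reporter. Successful editing restores a vivid red colour visible to the naked eye, and the associated publication presents this as a readout for teaching genome editing. The sequenced plasmid has small indels in the 2x35S promoter, which the depositor considers functionally inconsequential.
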