Features (pLannotate 1.2.2; 31 found; start..end, strand, type, name):
    425..1219    +  CDS            KanR: aminoglycoside phosphotransferase; aphA-3; confers resistance to kanamycin
   1306..1894    +  rep_origin     ori: high-copy-number ColE1/pMB1/pBR322/pUC origin of replication
   2080..2220    -  misc_feature   bom: basis of mobility region from pBR322
   2322..2361    -  CDS            rop (fragment): Rop protein, which maintains plasmids at low copy number; rop
   2564..2758    -  rep_origin     pVS1 oriV: origin of replication for the Pseudomonas plasmid pVS1 (Heeb et al., 2000)
   2824..3897    -  CDS            pVS1 RepA: replication protein from the Pseudomonas plasmid pVS1 (Heeb et al., 2000)
   4326..4955    -  CDS            pVS1 StaA: stability protein from the Pseudomonas plasmid pVS1 (Heeb et al., 2000)
   5515..5916    -  CDS            Y4CG_SINFN (fragment): Protein inferred from homology: Swiss-Prot protein existence level 3. From Sinorhizobium fredii (strain NBRC 101917 / NGR234).
   6256..6280    -  misc_feature   RB T-DNA repeat: right border repeat from nopaline C58 T-DNA
   6346..6500    -  CDS            lacZα (fragment): LacZα fragment of β-galactosidase; lacZ fragment
   6599..7270    +  promoter       CaMV 35S promoter (enhanced): cauliflower mosaic virus 35S promoter with a duplicated enhancer region
   7272..7298    -  misc_feature   MCS (fragment): pUC18/19 multiple cloning site
   7330..7354    +  protein_bind   attB1: mutant version of attB; recombination site for the Gateway® BP reaction BP Clonase™
   7415..7906    +  CDS            tadA: TADA_ECOLI - Also known as yfhC. Experimental evidence at protein level: Swiss-Prot protein existence level 1. Catalyzes the deamination of adenosine to inosine at the wobble position 34 of tRNA(Arg2). Essential for cell viability. From Escherichia coli (strain K12).
   8057..8076    +  CDS            2xFLAG (fragment): two tandem FLAG® epitope tags
   8132..12232   +  CDS            cas9: CAS9_STRP1 - Also known as csn1 From Streptococcus pyogenes serotype M1.
  12290..12913   +  terminator     E9 terminator: terminator and polyadenylation signal from the pea rbcS-E9 gene
  12955..12975   +  protein_bind   attB5: mutant version of attB; core recombination site for the Gateway® BP reaction BP Clonase™
  13361..13436   +  misc_RNA       gRNA scaffold: guide RNA scaffold for the Streptococcus pyogenes CRISPR/Cas9 system
  13639..13663   -  protein_bind   attB2: mutant version of attB; recombination site for the Gateway® BP reaction BP Clonase™
  13681..13716   -  misc_feature   MCS (fragment): pBluescript multiple cloning site
  13727..13974   +  terminator     NOS terminator: nopaline synthase terminator and poly(A) signal
  13997..14053   -  misc_feature   MCS: pUC18/19 multiple cloning site
  14084..14106   -  protein_bind   lac operator (fragment): The lac repressor binds to the lac operator to inhibit transcription in E. coli. This inhibition can be relieved by adding lactose or isopropyl-β-D-thiogalactopyranoside (IPTG). lac repressor encoded by lacI
  14110..14140   -  promoter       lac promoter: promoter for the E. coli lac operon
  14155..14176   -  protein_bind   CAP binding site: CAP binding activates transcription in the presence of cAMP. E. coli catabolite activator protein
  14189..14277   -  CDS            lacI (fragment): lac repressor; lacI; The lac repressor binds to the lac operator to inhibit transcription in E. coli. This inhibition can be relieved by adding lactose or isopropyl-β-D-thiogalactopyranoside (IPTG).
  14367..15043   +  promoter       CaMV 35S promoter (enhanced): cauliflower mosaic virus 35S promoter with a duplicated enhancer region
  15111..15903   +  CDS            NeoR/KanR (fragment): aminoglycoside phosphotransferase from Tn5; aph(3')-II (or nptII); confers resistance to neomycin, kanamycin, and G418 (Geneticin®)
  15960..16134   +  polyA_signal   CaMV poly(A) signal: cauliflower mosaic virus polyadenylation signal
  16212..16236   -  misc_feature   LB T-DNA repeat: left border repeat from nopaline C58 T-DNA
>Addgene plasmid #232176 | RUBY-ABE#2 | addgene full sequence | sequence record 459941 | Addgene NGS Result
CCAGCCAGCCAACAGCTCCCCGACCGGCAGCTCGGCACAAAATCACCACTCGATACAGGCAGCCCATCAG
TCCGGGACGGCGTCAGCGGGAGAGCCGTTGTAAGGCGGCAGACTTTGCTCATGTTACCGATGCTATTCGG
AAGAACGGCAACTAAGCTGCCGGGTTTGAAACACGGATGATCTCGCGGAGGGTAGCATGTTGATTGTAAC
GATGACAGAGCGTTGCTGCCTGTGATCACCGCGGTTTCAAAATCGGCTCCGTCGATACTATGTTATACGC
CAACTTTGAAAACAACTTTGAAAAAGCTGTTTTCTGGTATTTAAGGTTTTAGAATGCAAGGAACAGTGAA
TTGGAGTTCGTCTTGTTATAATTAGCTTCTTGGGGTATCTTTAAATACTGTAGAAAAGAGGAAGGAAATA
ATAAATGGCTAAAATGAGAATATCACCGGAATTGAAAAAACTGATCGAAAAATACCGCTGCGTAAAAGAT
ACGGAAGGAATGTCTCCTGCTAAGGTATATAAGCTGGTGGGAGAAAATGAAAACCTATATTTAAAAATGA
CGGACAGCCGGTATAAAGGGACCACCTATGATGTGGAACGGGAAAAGGACATGATGCTATGGCTGGAAGG
AAAGCTGCCTGTTCCAAAGGTCCTGCACTTTGAACGGCATGATGGCTGGAGCAATCTGCTCATGAGTGAG
GCCGATGGCGTCCTTTGCTCGGAAGAGTATGAAGATGAACAAAGCCCTGAAAAGATTATCGAGCTGTATG
CGGAGTGCATCAGGCTCTTTCACTCCATCGACATATCGGATTGTCCCTATACGAATAGCTTAGACAGCCG
CTTAGCCGAATTGGATTACTTACTGAATAACGATCTGGCCGATGTGGATTGCGAAAACTGGGAAGAAGAC
ACTCCATTTAAAGATCCGCGCGAGCTGTATGATTTTTTAAAGACGGAAAAGCCCGAAGAGGAACTTGTCT
TTTCCCACGGCGACCTGGGAGACAGCAACATCTTTGTGAAAGATGGCAAAGTAAGTGGCTTTATTGATCT
TGGGAGAAGCGGCAGGGCGGACAAGTGGTATGACATTGCCTTCTGCGTCCGGTCGATCAGGGAGGATATC
GGGGAAGAACAGTATGTCGAGCTATTTTTTGACTTACTGGGGATCAAGCCTGATTGGGAGAAAATAAAAT
ATTATATTTTACTGGATGAATTGTTTTAGTACCTAGAATGCATGACCAAAATCCCTTAACGTGAGTTTTC
GTTCCACTGAGCGTCAGACCCCGTAGAAAAGATCAAAGGATCTTCTTGAGATCCTTTTTTTCTGCGCGTA
ATCTGCTGCTTGCAAACAAAAAAACCACCGCTACCAGCGGTGGTTTGTTTGCCGGATCAAGAGCTACCAA
CTCTTTTTCCGAAGGTAACTGGCTTCAGCAGAGCGCAGATACCAAATACTGTCCTTCTAGTGTAGCCGTA
GTTAGGCCACCACTTCAAGAACTCTGTAGCACCGCCTACATACCTCGCTCTGCTAATCCTGTTACCAGTG
GCTGCTGCCAGTGGCGATAAGTCGTGTCTTACCGGGTTGGACTCAAGACGATAGTTACCGGATAAGGCGC
AGCGGTCGGGCTGAACGGGGGGTTCGTGCACACAGCCCAGCTTGGAGCGAACGACCTACACCGAACTGAG
ATACCTACAGCGTGAGCTATGAGAAAGCGCCACGCTTCCCGAAGGGAGAAAGGCGGACAGGTATCCGGTA
AGCGGCAGGGTCGGAACAGGAGAGCGCACGAGGGAGCTTCCAGGGGGAAACGCCTGGTATCTTTATAGTC
CTGTCGGGTTTCGCCACCTCTGACTTGAGCGTCGATTTTTGTGATGCTCGTCAGGGGGGCGGAGCCTATG
GAAAAACGCCAGCAACGCGGCCTTTTTACGGTTCCTGGCCTTTTGCTGGCCTTTTGCTCACATGTTCTTT
CCTGCGTTATCCCCTGATTCTGTGGATAACCGTATTACCGCCTTTGAGTGAGCTGATACCGCTCGCCGCA
GCCGAACGACCGAGCGCAGCGAGTCAGTGAGCGAGGAAGCGGAAGAGCGCCTGATGCGGTATTTTCTCCT
TACGCATCTGTGCGGTATTTCACACCGCATATGGTGCACTCTCAGTACAATCTGCTCTGATGCCGCATAG
TTAAGCCAGTATACACTCCGCTATCGCTACGTGACTGGGTCATGGCTGCGCCCCGACACCCGCCAACACC
CGCTGACGCGCCCTGACGGGCTTGTCTGCTCCCGGCATCCGCTTACAGACAAGCTGTGACCGTCTCCGGG
AGCTGCATGTGTCAGAGGTTTTCACCGTCATCACCGAAACGCGCGAGGCAGGGTGCCTTGATGTGGGCGC
CGGCGGTCGAGTGGCGACGGCGCGGCTTGTCCGCGCCCTGGTAGATTGCCTGGCCGTAGGCCAGCCATTT
TTGAGCGGCCAGCGGCCGCGATAGGCCGACGCGAAGCGGCGGGGCGTAGGGAGCGCAGCGACCGAAGGGT
AGGCGCTTTTTGCAGCTCTTCGGCTGTGCGCTGGCCAGACAGTTATGCACAGGCCAGGCGGGTTTTAAGA
GTTTTAATAAGTTTTAAAGAGTTTTAGGCGGAAAAATCGCCTTTTTTCTCTTTTATATCAGTCACTTACA
TGTGTGACCGGTTCCCAATGTACGGCTTTGGGTTCCCAATGTACGGGTTCCGGTTCCCAATGTACGGCTT
TGGGTTCCCAATGTACGTGCTATCCACAGGAAACAGACCTTTTCGACCTTTTTCCCCTGCTAGGGCAATT
TGCCCTAGCATCTGCTCCGTACATTAGGAACCGGCGGATGCTTCGCCCTCGATCAGGTTGCGGTAGCGCA
TGACTAGGATCGGGCCAGCCTGCCCCGCCTCCTCCTTCAAATCGTACTCCGGCAGGTCATTTGACCCGAT
CAGCTTGCGCACGGTGAAACAGAACTTCTTGAACTCTCCGGCGCTGCCACTGCGTTCGTAGATCGTCTTG
AACAACCATCTGGCTTCTGCCTTGCCTGCGGCGCGGCGTGCCAGGCGGTAGAGAAAACGGCCGATGCCGG
GATCGATCAAAAAGTAATCGGGGTGAACCGTCAGCACGTCCGGGTTCTTGCCTTCTGTGATCTCGCGGTA
CATCCAATCAGCTAGCTCGATCTCGATGTACTCCGGCCGCCCGGTTTCGCTCTTTACGATCTTGTAGCGG
CTAATCAAGGCTTCACCCTCGGATACCGTCACCAGGCGGCCGTTCTTGGCCTTCTTCGTACGCTGCATGG
CAACGTGCGTGGTGTTTAACCGAATGCAGGTTTCTACCAAGTCGTCTTTCTGCTTTCCGCCATCGGCTCG
CCGGCAGAACTTGAGTACGTCCGCAACGTGTGGACGGAACACGCGGCCGGGCTTGTCTCCCTTCCCTTCC
CGGTATCGGTTCATGGATTCGGTTAGATGGGAAACCGCCATCAGTACCAGGTCGTAATCCCACACACTGG
CCATGCCGGCCGGCCCTGCGGAAACCTCTACGTGCCCGTCTGGAAGCTCGTAGCGGATCACCTCGCCAGC
TCGTCGGTCACGCTTCGACAGACGGAAAACGGCCACGTCCATGATGCTGCGACTATCGCGGGTGCCCACG
TCATAGAGCATCGGAACGAAAAAATCTGGTTGCTCGTCGCCCTTGGGCGGCTTCCTAATCGACGGCGCAC
CGGCTGCCGGCGGTTGCCGGGATTCTTTGCGGATTCGATCAGCGGCCGCTTGCCACGATTCACCGGGGCG
TGCTTCTGCCTCGATGCGTTGCCGCTGGGCGGCCTGCGCGGCCTTCAACTTCTCCACCAGGTCATCACCC
AGCGCCGCGCCGATTTGTACCGGGCCGGATGGTTTGCGACCGCTCACGCCGATTCCTCGGGCTTGGGGGT
TCCAGTGCCATTGCAGGGCCGGCAGGCAACCCAGCCGCTTACGCCTGGCCAACCGCCCGTTCCTCCACAC
ATGGGGCATTCCACGGCGTCGGTGCCTGGTTGTTCTTGATTTTCCATGCCGCCTCCTTTAGCCGCTAAAA
TTCATCTACTCATTTATTCATTTGCTCATTTACTCTGGTAGCTGCGCGATGTATTCAGATAGCAGCTCGG
TAATGGTCTTGCCTTGGCGTACCGCGTACATCTTCAGCTTGGTGTGATCCTCCGCCGGCAACTGAAAGTT
GACCCGCTTCATGGCTGGCGTGTCTGCCAGGCTGGCCAACGTTGCAGCCTTGCTGCTGCGTGCGCTCGGA
CGGCCGGCACTTAGCGTGTTTGTGCTTTTGCTCATTTTCTCTTTACCTCATTAACTCAAATGAGTTTTGA
TTTAATTTCAGCGGCCAGCGCCTGGACCTCGCGGGCAGCGTCGCCCTCGGGTTCTGATTCAAGAACGGTT
GTGCCGGCGGCGGCAGTGCCTGGGTAGCTCACGCGCTGCGTGATACGGGACTCAAGAATGGGCAGCTCGT
ACCCGGCCAGCGCCTCGGCAACCTCACCGCCGATGCGCGTGCCTTTGATCGCCCGCGACACGACAAAGGC
CGCTTGTAGCCTTCCATCCGTGACCTCAATGCGCTGCTTAACCAGCTCCACCAGGTCGGCGGTGGCCCAT
ATGTCGTAAGGGCTTGGCTGCACCGGAATCAGCACGAAGTCGGCTGCCTTGATCGCGGACACAGCCAAGT
CCGCCGCCTGGGGCGCTCCGTCGATCACTACGAAGTCGCGCCGGCCGATGGCCTTCACGTCGCGGTCAAT
CGTCGGGCGGTCGATGCCGACAACGGTTAGCGGTTGATCTTCCCGCACGGCCGCCCAATCGCGGGCACTG
CCCTGGGGATCGGAATCGACTAACAGAACATCGGCCCCGGCGAGTTGCAGGGCGCGGGCTAGATGGGTTG
CGATGGTCGTCTTGCCTGACCCGCCTTTCTGGTTAAGTACAGCGATAACCTTCATGCGTTCCCCTTGCGT
ATTTGTTTATTTACTCATCGCATCATATACGCAGCGACCGCATGACGCAAGCTGTTTTACTCAAATACAC
ATCACCTTTTTAGACGGCGGCGCTCGGTTTCTTCAGCGGCCAAGCTGGCCGGCCAGGCCGCCAGCTTGGC
ATCAGACAAACCGGCCAGGATTTCATGCAGCCGCACGGTTGAGACGTGCGCGGGCGGCTCGAACACGTAC
CCGGCCGCGATCATCTCCGCCTCGATCTCTTCGGTAATGAAAAACGGTTCGTCCTGGCCGTCCTGGTGCG
GTTTCATGCTTGTTCCTCTTGGCGTTCATTCTCGGCGGCCGCCAGGGCGTCGGCCTCGGTCAATGCGTCC
TCACGGAAGGCACCGCGCCGCCTGGCCTCGGTGGGCGTCACTTCCTCGCTGCGCTCAAGTGCGCGGTACA
GGGTCGAGCGATGCACGCCAAGCAGTGCAGCCGCCTCTTTCACGGTGCGGCCTTCCTGGTCGATCAGCTC
GCGGGCGTGCGCGATCTGTGCCGGGGTGAGGGTAGGGCGGGGGCCAAACTTCACGCCTCGGGCCTTGGCG
GCCTCGCGCCCGCTCCGGGTGCGGTCGATGATTAGGGAACGCTCGAACTCGGCAATGCCGGCGAACACGG
TCAACACCATGCGGCCGGCCGGCGTGGTGGTGTCGGCCCACGGCTCTGCCAGGCTACGCAGGCCCGCGCC
GGCCTCCTGGATGCGCTCGGCAATGTCCAGTAGGTCGCGGGTGCTGCGGGCCAGGCGGTCTAGCCTGGTC
ACTGTCACAACGTCGCCAGGGCGTAGGTGGTCAAGCATCCTGGCCAGCTCCGGGCGGTCGCGCCTGGTGC
CGGTGATCTTCTCGGAAAACAGCTTGGTGCAGCCGGCCGCGTGCAGTTCGGCCCGTTGGTTGGTCAAGTC
CTGGTCGTCGGTGCTGACGCGGGCATAGCCCAGCAGGCCAGCGGCGGCGCTCTTGTTCATGGCGTAATGT
CTCCGGTTCTAGTCGCAAGTATTCTACTTTATGCGACTAAAACACGCGACAAGAAAACGCCAGGAAAAGG
GCAGGGCGGCAGCCTGTCGCGTAACTTAGGACTTGTGCGACATGTCGTTTTCAGAAGACGGCTGCACTGA
ACGTCAGAAGCCGACTGCACTATAGCAGCGGAGGGGTTGGATCAAAGTACTTTGATCCCGAGGGGAACCC
TGTGGTTGGCATGCACATACAAATGGACGAACGGATAAACCTTTTCACGCCCTTTTAAATATCCGATTAT
TCTAATAAACGCTCTTTTCTCTTAGGTTTACCCGCCAATATATCCTGTCAAACACTGATAGTTTAAACTG
AAGGCGGGAAACGACAATCTGATCCAAGCTCAAGCTGCTCTAGCATTCGCCATTCAGGCTGCGCAACTGT
TGGGAAGGGCGATCGGTGCGGGCCTCTTCGCTATTACGCCAGCTGGCGAAAGGGGGATGTGCTGCAAGGC
GATTAAGTTGGGTAACGCCAGGGTTTTCCCAGTCACGACGTTGTAAAACGACGGCCAGTGCCAAGCTTGG
CGTGCCTGCAGGTCAACATGGTGGAGCACGACACACTTGTCTACTCCAAAAATATCAAAGATACAGTCTC
AGAAGACCAAAGGGCAATTGAGACTTTTCAACAAAGGGTAATATCCGGAAACCTCCTCGGATTCCATTGC
CCAGCTATCTGTCACTTTATTGTGAAGATAGTGGAAAAGGAAGGTGGCTCCTACAAATGCCATCATTGCG
ATAAAGGAAAGGCCATCGTTGAAGATGCCTCTGCCGACAGTGGTCCCAAAGATGGACCCCCACCCACGAG
GAGCATCGTGGAAAAAGAAGACGTTCCAACCACGTCTTCAAAGCAAGTGGATTGATGTGATAACATGGTG
GAGCACGACACACTTGTCTACTCCAAAAATATCAAAGATACAGTCTCAGAAGACCAAAGGGCAATTGAGA
CTTTTCAACAAAGGGTAATATCCGGAAACCTCCTCGGATTCCATTGCCCAGCTATCTGTCACTTTATTGT
GAAGATAGTGGAAAAGGAAGGTGGCTCCTACAAATGCCATCATTGCGATAAAGGAAAGGCCATCGTTGAA
GATGCCTCTGCCGACAGTGGTCCCAAAGATGGACCCCCACCCACGAGGAGCATCGTGGAAAAAGAAGACG
TTCCAACCACGTCTTCAAAGCAAGTGGATTGATGTGATATCTCCACTGACGTAAGGGATGACGCACAATC
CCACTATCCTTCGCAAGACCCTTCCTCTATATAAGGAAGTTCATTTCATTTGGAGAGGACCTCGACTCTA
GAGGATCCCCGGGTACCGGGCCCCCCCTCGAGGCGCGCCAAGCTATCAAACAAGTTTGTACAAAAAAGCA
GGCTCCGATGAAACGGACAGCCGACGGAAGCGAGTTCGAGTCACCAAAGAAGAAGCGGAAAGTCTCTGAG
GTGGAGTTTTCCCACGAGTACTGGATGAGACATGCCCTGACCCTGGCCAAGAGGGCACGGGATGAGAGGG
AGGTGCCTGTGGGAGCCGTGCTGGTGCTGAACAATAGAGTGATCGGCGAGGGCTGGAACAGAGCCATCGG
CCTGCACGACCCAACAGCCCATGCCGAAATTATGGCCCTGAGACAGGGCGGCCTGGTCATGCAGAACTAC
AGACTGATTGACGCCACCCTGTACGTGACATTCGAGCCTTGCGTGATGTGCGCCGGCGCCATGATCCACT
CTAGGATCGGCCGCGTGGTGTTTGGCGTGAGGAACTCAAAAAGAGGCGCCGCAGGCTCCCTGATGAACGT
GCTGAACTACCCCGGCATGAATCACCGCGTCGAAATTACCGAGGGAATCCTGGCAGATGAATGTGCCGCC
CTGCTGTGCGATTTCTATCGGATGCCTAGACAGGTGTTCAATGCTCAGAAGAAGGCCCAGAGCTCCATCA
ACTCCGGAGGATCTAGCGGAGGCTCCTCTGGCTCTGAGACACCTGGCACAAGCGAGAGCGCAACACCTGA
AAGCAGCGGGGGCAGCAGCGGGGGGTCAACCATGGATTACAAGGACCACGACGGGGATTACAAGGACCAC
GACATTGATTACAAGGATGATGATGACAAGATGGCTCCGAAGAAGAAGAGGAAGGTTGGCATCCACGGGG
TGCCAGCTGCTGACAAGAAGTACTCGATCGGCCTCGCTATTGGGACTAACTCTGTTGGCTGGGCCGTGAT
CACCGACGAGTACAAGGTGCCCTCAAAGAAGTTCAAGGTCCTGGGCAACACCGATCGGCATTCCATCAAG
AAGAATCTCATTGGCGCTCTCCTGTTCGACAGCGGCGAGACGGCTGAGGCTACGCGGCTCAAGCGCACCG
CCCGCAGGCGGTACACGCGCAGGAAGAATCGCATCTGCTACCTGCAGGAGATTTTCTCCAACGAGATGGC
GAAGGTTGACGATTCTTTCTTCCACAGGCTGGAGGAGTCATTCCTCGTGGAGGAGGATAAGAAGCACGAG
CGGCATCCAATCTTCGGCAACATTGTCGACGAGGTTGCCTACCACGAGAAGTACCCTACGATCTACCATC
TGCGGAAGAAGCTCGTGGACTCCACAGATAAGGCGGACCTCCGCCTGATCTACCTCGCTCTGGCCCACAT
GATTAAGTTCAGGGGCCATTTCCTGATCGAGGGGGATCTCAACCCGGACAATAGCGATGTTGACAAGCTG
TTCATCCAGCTCGTGCAGACGTACAACCAGCTCTTCGAGGAGAACCCCATTAATGCGTCAGGCGTCGACG
CGAAGGCTATCCTGTCCGCTAGGCTCTCGAAGTCTCGGCGCCTCGAGAACCTGATCGCCCAGCTGCCGGG
CGAGAAGAAGAACGGCCTGTTCGGGAATCTCATTGCGCTCAGCCTGGGGCTCACGCCCAACTTCAAGTCG
AATTTCGATCTCGCTGAGGACGCCAAGCTGCAGCTCTCCAAGGACACATACGACGATGACCTGGATAACC
TCCTGGCCCAGATCGGCGATCAGTACGCGGACCTGTTCCTCGCTGCCAAGAATCTGTCGGACGCCATCCT
CCTGTCTGATATTCTCAGGGTGAACACCGAGATTACGAAGGCTCCGCTCTCAGCCTCCATGATCAAGCGC
TACGACGAGCACCATCAGGATCTGACCCTCCTGAAGGCGCTGGTCAGGCAGCAGCTCCCCGAGAAGTACA
AGGAGATCTTCTTCGATCAGTCGAAGAACGGCTACGCTGGGTACATTGACGGCGGGGCCTCTCAGGAGGA
GTTCTACAAGTTCATCAAGCCGATTCTGGAGAAGATGGACGGCACGGAGGAGCTGCTGGTGAAGCTCAAT
CGCGAGGACCTCCTGAGGAAGCAGCGGACATTCGATAACGGCAGCATCCCACACCAGATTCATCTCGGGG
AGCTGCACGCTATCCTGAGGAGGCAGGAGGACTTCTACCCTTTCCTCAAGGATAACCGCGAGAAGATCGA
GAAGATTCTGACTTTCAGGATCCCGTACTACGTCGGCCCACTCGCTAGGGGCAACTCCCGCTTCGCTTGG
ATGACCCGCAAGTCAGAGGAGACGATCACGCCGTGGAACTTCGAGGAGGTGGTCGACAAGGGCGCTAGCG
CTCAGTCGTTCATCGAGAGGATGACGAATTTCGACAAGAACCTGCCAAATGAGAAGGTGCTCCCTAAGCA
CTCGCTCCTGTACGAGTACTTCACAGTCTACAACGAGCTGACTAAGGTGAAGTATGTGACCGAGGGCATG
AGGAAGCCGGCTTTCCTGTCTGGGGAGCAGAAGAAGGCCATCGTGGACCTCCTGTTCAAGACCAACCGGA
AGGTCACGGTTAAGCAGCTCAAGGAGGACTACTTCAAGAAGATTGAGTGCTTCGATTCGGTCGAGATCTC
TGGCGTTGAGGACCGCTTCAACGCCTCCCTGGGGACCTACCACGATCTCCTGAAGATCATTAAGGATAAG
GACTTCCTGGACAACGAGGAGAATGAGGATATCCTCGAGGACATTGTGCTGACACTCACTCTGTTCGAGG
ACCGGGAGATGATCGAGGAGCGCCTGAAGACTTACGCCCATCTCTTCGATGACAAGGTCATGAAGCAGCT
CAAGAGGAGGAGGTACACCGGCTGGGGGAGGCTGAGCAGGAAGCTCATCAACGGCATTCGGGACAAGCAG
TCCGGGAAGACGATCCTCGACTTCCTGAAGAGCGATGGCTTCGCGAACCGCAATTTCATGCAGCTGATTC
ACGATGACAGCCTCACATTCAAGGAGGATATCCAGAAGGCTCAGGTGAGCGGCCAGGGGGACTCGCTGCA
CGAGCATATCGCGAACCTCGCTGGCTCGCCAGCTATCAAGAAGGGGATTCTGCAGACCGTGAAGGTTGTG
GACGAGCTGGTGAAGGTCATGGGCAGGCACAAGCCTGAGAACATCGTCATTGAGATGGCCCGGGAGAATC
AGACCACGCAGAAGGGCCAGAAGAACTCACGCGAGAGGATGAAGAGGATCGAGGAGGGCATTAAGGAGCT
GGGGTCCCAGATCCTCAAGGAGCACCCGGTGGAGAACACGCAGCTGCAGAATGAGAAGCTCTACCTGTAC
TACCTCCAGAATGGCCGCGATATGTATGTGGACCAGGAGCTGGATATTAACAGGCTCAGCGATTACGACG
TCGATCATATCGTTCCACAGTCATTCCTGAAGGATGACTCCATTGACAACAAGGTCCTCACCAGGTCGGA
CAAGAACCGGGGCAAGTCTGATAATGTTCCTTCAGAGGAGGTCGTTAAGAAGATGAAGAACTACTGGCGC
CAGCTCCTGAATGCCAAGCTGATCACGCAGCGGAAGTTCGATAACCTCACAAAGGCTGAGAGGGGCGGGC
TCTCTGAGCTGGACAAGGCGGGCTTCATCAAGAGGCAGCTGGTCGAGACACGGCAGATCACTAAGCACGT
TGCGCAGATTCTCGACTCACGGATGAACACTAAGTACGATGAGAATGACAAGCTGATCCGCGAGGTGAAG
GTCATCACCCTGAAGTCAAAGCTCGTCTCCGACTTCAGGAAGGATTTCCAGTTCTACAAGGTTCGGGAGA
TCAACAATTACCACCATGCCCATGACGCGTACCTGAACGCGGTGGTCGGCACAGCTCTGATCAAGAAGTA
CCCAAAGCTCGAGAGCGAGTTCGTGTACGGGGACTACAAGGTTTACGATGTGAGGAAGATGATCGCCAAG
TCGGAGCAGGAGATTGGCAAGGCTACCGCCAAGTACTTCTTCTACTCTAACATTATGAATTTCTTCAAGA
CAGAGATCACTCTGGCCAATGGCGAGATCCGGAAGCGCCCCCTCATCGAGACGAACGGCGAGACGGGGGA
GATCGTGTGGGACAAGGGCAGGGATTTCGCGACCGTCAGGAAGGTTCTCTCCATGCCACAAGTGAATATC
GTCAAGAAGACAGAGGTCCAGACTGGCGGGTTCTCTAAGGAGTCAATTCTGCCTAAGCGGAACAGCGACA
AGCTCATCGCCCGCAAGAAGGACTGGGATCCGAAGAAGTACGGCGGGTTCGACAGCCCCACTGTGGCCTA
CTCGGTCCTGGTTGTGGCGAAGGTTGAGAAGGGCAAGTCCAAGAAGCTCAAGAGCGTGAAGGAGCTGCTG
GGGATCACGATTATGGAGCGCTCCAGCTTCGAGAAGAACCCGATCGATTTCCTGGAGGCGAAGGGCTACA
AGGAGGTGAAGAAGGACCTGATCATTAAGCTCCCCAAGTACTCACTCTTCGAGCTGGAGAACGGCAGGAA
GCGGATGCTGGCTTCCGCTGGCGAGCTGCAGAAGGGGAACGAGCTGGCTCTGCCGTCCAAGTATGTGAAC
TTCCTCTACCTGGCCTCCCACTACGAGAAGCTCAAGGGCAGCCCCGAGGACAACGAGCAGAAGCAGCTGT
TCGTCGAGCAGCACAAGCATTACCTCGACGAGATCATTGAGCAGATTTCCGAGTTCTCCAAGCGCGTGAT
CCTGGCCGACGCGAATCTGGATAAGGTCCTCTCCGCGTACAACAAGCACCGCGACAAGCCAATCAGGGAG
CAGGCTGAGAATATCATTCATCTCTTCACCCTGACGAACCTCGGCGCCCCTGCTGCTTTCAAGTACTTCG
ACACAACTATCGATCGCAAGAGGTACACAAGCACTAAGGAGGTCCTGGACGCGACCCTCATCCACCAGTC
GATTACCGGCCTCTACGAGACGCGCATCGACCTGTCTCAGCTCGGGGGCGACAAGCGGCCAGCGGCGACG
AAGAAGGCGGGGCAGGCGAAGAAGAAGAAGTGAGCTCAGAGCTTTCGTTCGTATCATCGGTTTCGACAAC
GTTCGTCAAGTTCAATGCATCAGTTTCATTGCGCACACACCAGAATCCTACTGAGTTTGAGTATTATGGC
ATTGGGAAAACTGTTTTTCTTGTACCATTTGTTGTGCTTGTAATTTACTGTGTTTTTTATTCGGTTTTCG
CTATCGAACTGTGAAATGGAAATGGATGGAGAAGAGTTAATGAATGATATGGTCCTTTTGTTCATTCTCA
AATTAATATTATTTGTTTTTTCTCTTATTTGTTGTGTGTTGAATTTGAAATTATAAGAGATATGCAAACA
TTTTGTTTTGAGTAAAAATGTGTCAAATCGTGGCCTCTAATGACCGAAGTTAATATGAGGAGTAAAACAC
TTGTAGTTGTACCATTATGCTTATTCACTAGGCAACAAATATATTTTCAGACCTAGAAAAGCTGCAAATG
TTACTGAATACAAGTATGTCCTCTTGTGTTTTAGACATTTATGAACTTTCCTTTATGTAATTTTCCAGAA
TCCTTGTCAGATTCTAATCATTGCTTTATAATTATAGTTATACTCATGGATTTGTAGTTGAGTATGAAAA
TATTTTTTAATGCATTTTATGACTTGCCAATTGTTCCGGAACTCTAGATAAGCTTACCGGAAAGGGCGAA
TTCGCAACTTTGTATACAAAAGTTGCCCCATGGCGTTCCCTCTAGATAACGCAGGATCCTATTTACTTTA
AATTTTTCTTATGGCTCAGCCTGTGATGGATAACTGAATCAAACAAATGGCGTCTGGGTTTAAGAACATC
TGTTTTGGCTATGTTGGACGAAACAAGTGAACTTTTAGGATCAACTTCCGTTTATATACGGAGCTTATAT
CGAGCAATAAGATAAGTGGGCTTTTTATGTAATTTAATGGGCTATCGTCCATATATTCACTAATACCCAT
GCCCAGTACCCATGTATGCGTTTCATATAAGCTCCTAATTTCTCCCACATCGCTCAAATCTAAACAAATC
TTGTTGTATATATAACACTGAGGGAGCACCATTGGTCACTCTATGGGGAGAGCAGATGCAGTTTTAGAGC
TAGAAATAGCAAGTTAAAATAAGGCTAGTCCGTTATCAACTTGAAAAAGTGGCACCGAGTCGGTGCTTTT
TTTTCCCTTTCCTTTTTTCTTTTTTTTGCCATAAACTTAAATTTGTATATCGATCATTGTAGATATTGAA
AACCTAGAACAAACCAACATCCATGTGAATGTCTTTCATGACTGATTTAGAGATAATTCTTGAATTTTGG
AACTAGAATCTATAATGAGCCTAAATTAAAACATTGTGAACTAGTAAGGGCGAATTCGACCCAGCTTTCT
TGTACAAAGTGGTTCGATAATTCTTAATTAACTAGTTCTAGAGCGGCCGCCACCGCGGTGGAGCTCGAAT
TTCCCCGATCGTTCAAACATTTGGCAATAAAGTTTCTTAAGATTGAATCCTGTTGCCGGTCTTGCGATGA
TTATCATATAATTTCTGTTGAATTACGTTAAGCATGTAATAATTAACATGTAATGCATGACGTTATTTAT
GAGATGGGTTTTTATGATTAGAGTCCCGCAATTATACATTTAATACGCGATAGAAAACAAAATATAGCGC
GCAAACTAGGATAAATTATCGCGCGCGGTGTCATCTATGTTACTGAATTCGTAATCATGGTCATAGAAGC
TTGCATGCCTGCAGGTCGACTCTAGAGGATCCCCGGGTACCGAGCTCGAATTCGTAATCATGTCATAGCT
GTTTCCTGTGTGAAATTGTTATCCGCTCACAATTCCACACAACATACGAGCCGGAAGCATAAAGTGTAAA
GCCTGGGGTGCCTAATGAGTGAGCTAACTCACATTAATTGCGTTGCGCTCACTGCCCGCTTTCCAGTCGG
GAAACCTGTCGTGCCAGCTGCATTAATGAATCGGCCAACGCGCGGGGAGAGGCGGTTTGCGTATTGGCTA
GAGCAGCTTGCCAACATGGTGGAGCACGACACTCTCGTCTACTCCAAGAATATCAAAGATACAGTCTCAG
AAGACCAAAGGGCTATTGAGACTTTTCAACAAAGGGTAATATCGGGAAACCTCCTCGGATTCCATTGCCC
AGCTATCTGTCACTTCATCAAAAGGACAGTAGAAAAGGAAGGTGGCACCTACAAATGCCATCATTGCGAT
AAAGGAAAGGCTATCGTTCAAGATGCCTCTGCCGACAGTGGTCCCAAAGATGGACCCCCACCCACGAGGA
GCATCGTGGAAAAAGAAGACGTTCCAACCACGTCTTCAAAGCAAGTGGATTGATGTGAACATGGTGGAGC
ACGACACTCTCGTCTACTCCAAGAATATCAAAGATACAGTCTCAGAAGACCAAAGGGCTATTGAGACTTT
TCAACAAAGGGTAATATCGGGAAACCTCCTCGGATTCCATTGCCCAGCTATCTGTCACTTCATCAAAAGG
ACAGTAGAAAAGGAAGGTGGCACCTACAAATGCCATCATTGCGATAAAGGAAAGGCTATCGTTCAAGATG
CCTCTGCCGACAGTGGTCCCAAAGATGGACCCCCACCCACGAGGAGCATCGTGGAAAAAGAAGACGTTCC
AACCACGTCTTCAAAGCAAGTGGATTGATGTGATATCTCCACTGACGTAAGGGATGACGCACAATCCCAC
TATCCTTCGCAAGACCCTTCCTCTATATAAGGAAGTTCATTTCATTTGGAGAGGACACGCTGAAATCACC
AGTCTCTCTCTACAAATCTATCTCTCTCGAGCTTTCGCAGATCTGTCGATCGACCATGGGGATTGAACAA
GATGGATTGCACGCAGGTTCTCCGGCCGCTTGGGTGGAGAGGCTATTCGGCTATGACTGGGCACAACAGA
CAATCGGCTGCTCTGATGCCGCCGTGTTTCGGCTGTCAGCGCAGGGGCGCCCGGTTCTTTTTGTCAAGAC
CGACCTGTCCGGTGCCCTGAATGAACTCCAGGACGAGGCAGCGCGGCTATCGTGGCTGGCCACGACGGGC
GTTCCTTGCGCAGCTGTGCTCGACGTTGTCACTGAAGCGGGAAGGGACTGGCTGCTATTGGGCGAAGTGC
CGGGGCAGGATCTCCTGTCATCTCACCTTGCTCCTGCCGAGAAAGTATCCATCATGGCTGATGCAATGCG
GCGGCTGCATACGCTTGATCCGGCTACCTGCCCATTCGACCACCAAGCGAAACATCGCATCGAGCGAGCA
CGTACTCGGATGGAAGCCGGTCTTGTCGATCAGGATGATCTGGACGAAGAGCATCAGGGGCTCGCGCCAG
CCGAACTGTTCGCCAGGCTCAAGGCGCGCATGCCCGACGGCGAGGATCTCGTCGTGACACATGGCGATGC
CTGCTTGCCGAATATCATGGTGGAAAATGGCCGCTTTTCTGGATTCATCGACTGTGGCCGGCTGGGTGTG
GCGGACCGCTATCAGGACATAGCGTTGGCTACCCGTGATATTGCTGAAGAGCTTGGCGGCGAATGGGCTG
ACCGCTTCCTCGTGCTTTACGGTATCGCCGCTCCCGATTCGCAGCGCATCGCCTTCTATCGCCTTCTTGA
CGAGTTCTTCTGAGCGGGACTCTGGGGTTCGGATCGATCCTCTAGCTAGAGTCGATCGACAAGCTCGAGT
TTCTCCATAATAATGTGTGAGTAGTTCCCAGATAAGGGAATTAGGGTTCCTATAGGGTTTCGCTCATGTG
TTGAGCATATAAGAAACCCTTAGTATGTATTTGTATTTGTAAAATACTTCTATCAATAAAATTTCTAATT
CCTAAAACCAAAATCCAGTACTAAAATCCAGATCCCCCGAATTAATTCGGCGTTAATTCAGTACATTAAA
AACGTCCGCAATGTGTTATTAAGTTGTCTAAGCGTCAATTTGTTTACACCACAATATATCCTGCCA
